Addgene plasmid #147543: pAc5.1B-lambdaN-HA-HseIF4AI_T
Purpose: Insect Expression of HseIF4AI
Depositing lab: Elisa Izaurralde. Depositing organization: Max Planck Institute for Developmental Biology.
Backbone
  Vector backbone: Unknown
  Vector type: Insect Expression
Growth in bacteria
  Bacterial resistance: Ampicillin, 100 μg/mL
  Growth temperature: 37°C
  Growth strain: DH5alpha
  Copy number: Low Copy
Gene/Insert
  Gene/Insert name: HseIF4AI
  Species: H. sapiens (human)
  Mutation: 3 silent mutations compared to the sequence given by NCBI: NM_001416.2
  Entrez Gene: EIF4A1 (a.k.a. DDX2A, EIF-4A, EIF4A, eIF-4A-I, eIF4A-I)
  Cloning method: Unknown
Terms and licenses: Academic/Nonprofit Terms; Industry Terms: Not Available to Industry
Depositor comments: Plasmids from this collection were made available to the research community and donated after the lab closed. Please note that the sequence provided by the depositing laboratory may be theoretical/predicted or based on Sanger sequencing results. There may be discrepancies between sequencing results obtained by Addgene and the depositor sequence. If an Addgene verified sequence is not available, please contact before placing your order to request that our lab fully sequence the plasmid.
How to cite: pAc5.1B-lambdaN-HA-HseIF4AI_T was a gift from Elisa Izaurralde (Addgene plasmid # 147543 ; http://n2t.net/addgene:147543 ; RRID:Addgene_147543)
