[The description below was written by a language model from this plasmid's Addgene catalogue record and pLannotate feature annotations shown in this document.]
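Description:
pAc5.1B-lambdaN-HA-HseIF4AI_T is an insect-cell expression plasmid encoding human eIF4AI (EIF4A1) as an N-terminally tagged fusion protein. The catalogue lists the backbone as unknown, although the name and the annotated parts point to a pAc5.1-type vector. In bacteria it is maintained through a ColE1/pUC-type origin and selected with ampicillin via the bla gene under its own promoter. The origin is annotated as a high-copy type, whereas the repository entry lists the plasmid as low copy. No marker for selection in insect cells is annotated, so the construct appears suited mainly to transient transfection. Short fragments of a tetracycline resistance gene and of SV40 large T antigen are also detected; these look like non-functional backbone remnants.

The expression cassette is driven by the Drosophila melanogaster actin 5C (Ac5) promoter, a strong constitutive promoter used in Drosophila cell lines. Downstream lie a short fragment of the bacteriophage lambda N protein, an HA epitope (annotated as a partial match to a 3xHA tag, consistent with a single copy), and the EIF4A1 coding sequence, followed by an SV40 polyadenylation signal. The insert carries three silent changes relative to the NCBI reference. The lambda N peptide binds boxB RNA hairpins, so such fusions are commonly used to tether a protein to a boxB-containing reporter mRNA and examine its effect on translation or stability, with the HA tag allowing detection or immunoprecipitation. The record itself states the purpose only as insect expression of eIF4AI, an ATP-dependent RNA helicase of the eIF4F complex.

Two sequence records (6,501 and 6,519 nt) are annotated. They show the same features in opposite orientations, differing slightly in length.
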