Features (pLannotate 1.2.2; 10 found; start..end, strand, type, name):
     20..104     +  CDS            large T antigen (fragment): large T antigen from SV40 (simian virus 40)
    127..261     +  polyA_signal   SV40 poly(A) signal: SV40 polyadenylation signal
    269..1486    -  CDS            EIF4A1 (sequence partly withheld): IF4A1_HUMAN - Also known as DDX2A, EIF4A. Experimental evidence at protein level: Swiss-Prot protein existence level 1. ATP-dependent RNA helicase which is a subunit of the eIF4F complex involved in cap recognition and is required for mRNA binding to ribosome. In the current model of translation initiation, eIF4A unwinds RNA secondary structures in the 5'-UTR of mRNAs which is necessary to allow efficient binding of the small ribosomal subunit, and subsequent scanning for the initiator codon. From Homo sapiens (Human).
   1508..1534    -  CDS            3xHA (fragment): three tandem HA epitope tags
   1559..1624    -  CDS            N (fragment): REGN_LAMBD - Experimental evidence at protein level: Swiss-Prot protein existence level 1. Plays a role as a transcriptional antitermination factor that allows the virus to initiate its lytic phase. Activates expression of the delayed viral early genes by modifying host RNA polymerase (RNAP) into a form that is resistant to termination signals. This antitermination function requires the host NusA protein which serves to stabilize the interaction between antitermination protein N and host RNA polymerase. From Escherichia phage lambda (Bacteriophage lambda).
   1644..4153    -  promoter       Ac5 promoter: Drosophila melanogaster actin 5C promoter
   4303..4407    +  promoter       AmpR promoter: bla
   4408..5268    +  CDS            AmpR: β-lactamase; bla; confers resistance to ampicillin, carbenicillin, and related antibiotics
   5439..6027    +  rep_origin     ori: high-copy-number ColE1/pMB1/pBR322/pUC origin of replication
   6073..19      -  CDS            TcR (fragment) (across the origin): tetracycline efflux protein; tet; confers resistance to tetracycline
>Addgene plasmid #147543 | pAc5.1B-lambdaN-HA-HseIF4AI_T | addgene full sequence | sequence record 491297 | Addgene NGS Result
CTCAAGGGCATCGGTCGACTGATCATAATCAGCCATACCACATTTGTAGAGGTTTTACTTGCTTTAAAAA
ACCTCCCACACCTCCCCCTGAACCTGAAACATAAAATGAATGCAATTGTTGTTGTTAACTTGTTTATTGC
AGCTTATAATGGTTACAAATAAAGCAATAGCATCACAAATTTCACAAATAAAGCATTTTTTTCACTGCAT
TCTAGTTGTGGTTTGTCCAAACTCATCAATGTATCTTATCATGTCTGGATCCCGGTCA
[501 nt withheld, positions 269-769]
TTCCTTCTTGACAAGAATCCGAATGGGGTCCCTCATGAACTTCTTGGTCACCTCAAGCACATCAGAAGGC
ATTGTGGCTGACAGCAAAACTACCTGGGTGTTGCTGTTGAGCTTTTGGAATATGTCATAGATCTGGTCCT
TGAATCCACGGCTTAACATTTCGTCAGCTTCATCCAGTACAAACATCTTGATGTATTTGGGGGACAGGTA
TCTCCGGTTAAGCATATCAAATACACGGCCAGGGGTACCCACGATGATGTGGGGAGCTTCCATCTGCAGT
TTCTGCACCTCAGCACGCACGTTGGTGCCCCCGATACAGGCGTGACAGGAGGCGCCCATGTAGTCTCCTA
GTGCCATGACCACCTTCTGTATCTGCTGAGCCAATTCTCGAGTGGGTGCTAGGACCAAGGCCTGGGTGGC
TTTTAGATCTAATTCAATCTGCTGCAGAATTGATATGGCAAATGTGGCCGTTTTCCCAGTCCCAGATTGG
GCTTGAGCAATCACATCATAACCCTTGATACAAGGTAGAATGGCTCGCTGCTGGATGGCAGAGGGCTTCT
CAAAACCATAGGCGTAGATGCCACGGAGAAGGGACTCCGAGAGGTTCATGTCATCAAAGCTGTCAACAAT
CTCATTCCAGTTACTCTCGATGACGCCTTCGGGCTCCATCCCATCGGGGCCATTGTCTCTGGATCGGGAA
TCCTGGCTCGCAGACATTGCAGAATTCAAGCTTGGAGGAGCGTAATCTGGAACATCGTATGGGTAAGCCA
TATGTGGAGGAGATCCACCGTTTGCAGCTTTCCATTGAGCTTGTTTCTCAGCGCGACGCTCACGTCGTCG
TGTTTGTGCGTCCATGTTGGTACCCCGATCCGGGGTCTCTGGATTAGACGACTGCTGGCTGATGGAGCGG
CTTTGTGTCGGGAGGAGTATCCACACAGCACAAGAACTCAAACGGTAGTGATATGAAAACTGGTCCCGCA
GCCCGTTTTATAAAGCCCGCTTAGCGCTAAAACCTTATCAGCCGCAATGCTCTCCGCTCTCAAGTCGCGT
TCAAAACTTTTACCATATATGGGTATGAATTGTTCGCCGATTGGGTTTTCATTTACGGAGAATTTCCTCC
GCAACTGGGTGTTCGTGCTTGTGTGTGTCTTGTATATCGCCATGAAGAGTGTACTTCCATGGGTCCTATC
AGTTGCGGCATGTGATTCAATTTGGGGGTTACTCATATTCGATACTTCAGCTGGTTATCTTTATGCTGTG
ATGGTCACGGTGCTTTTACACATTTTTTCCCCAACTACTCATTGTATGCCAAAACATACATATGTACATG
TGTTTATAGTGGGTTTATTAGTAATGTCCAGCGATATTAAAACATTACAGTTAAATAATATTCATATTAG
CTTACGTTTACTGCTATCTGCACTTCAAATTGGTTATTCCAGGGACATTTTGTGCAACACACATCTTCTA
GTAGGGCATTCACTAGTCGTAGAAAACACACCTAACTTAAGCCGGTTTTAACAATAACGGCGAAACAGCT
GCCAGACGAGAGAAAAGTACACAGCAAGAAGCATTTCTATAATGATGCCGTCCTAAATATGCAGCATTTT
TGCTCAAATTGATCATTTCGTTGCATCGCTCAGGTGGTATAGTATTTGGCTATTGAATGTGATTGCTATC
TTAATAGTTTTGAATAGTAATAGTGCAAATATTCATTCATAAAAAATAGGTAATCGATTTTTTCAGTGCA
GTCTATGCGTTTGCGCAACAGAGACGAAGAGAGAGACGCCTCACACACAAGCACATGCGGTCTAAGCTGC
TCTCCCTCTTTTTCTCTCTCTCTCTGGCTTGCGGCAGTTTTCCAGAGGCTGTGACTTAGTAAGCATTTCT
TGTTGTTACCCTAACGATAAGCGTCCGATTCCTAATTCTCTTTCAAATAATTTGTTTTATTTTTTTTTTT
GTGTGTTTTGAAGTCAAACAGCTTCATAAACAATATTAAATATCGCAATTGTTATTGCAAATGCATTCGT
ATCAGGCGCCTTGATGTTTTTCGCCAAAACTTCGTCTGCTCTTTGTCAGCGTAATTGCGTTTGCCGGTCG
TGCCGTCTTGCTCGCACGCGGCTTGCAAACAAAAAGTGAAAGAGGGAAAGCCACCTGTGTTGTTGCTTTT
GTTGCTATCGTTGGCTGCACACACATGGCAATAAGTAACCATATTGTAGACTTATTTATTTTAGCGTTTT
CGTTGACTAATCTTTGTTTAAATAATTGCCTATTTCGAGCCAAAATGACGCATAAAAGGAAACGGCAACA
TGCGGTGCGTTGAGCATGCGTAAGCGAGATGGCGCTAGAGAGAGCGCAGCATAAAAAGAAAAAAACAACC
GGCGAGTGGCGAGACACGAATAATACACACACGCACACATGGTCAAAGGAGTGGCTCCAACGTCGGTGAC
GTCGCGCCCAGCCACAGACCCCGCCACGCCCCGCCCCACCCTTCCTTCCGCTGCCCCGCACCCCTTTCCT
TCCACTACCGTTTTGCCGCATTTGGTATTGCCATCTCGCTTTTTTGGCTTTACTTTGCTTTTTGAATAAG
CCAAGAAACTGAAATCAAAGCGGACAGTCCGAAAATTGAATATTCCAAAAAACAACAATTGCACATGCAC
TGCGTTCGGCAAAAGACGCAGAAATTCAAGCCTTTTGGTCTGGCATCATCTTAAAATATCATCAGTATCA
TCATTGCCATTATAAATACATAAGAAAATGAGAATACATTAAAGGTATATACATACAATCTTTGTCATAG
TCAACATATTTTGCAACAAAATTATCTATAGATAACATGTTTTTGTAGAAAATTCCACTAACTGATTTTC
GTATAAATACAAATTATTCTCATTCTTCAAAATACTCGCCGACGTCATCGCGAAATTCCTCAGCATTCTT
CGACAAATGAAGAGAGACAGCGAGTGACACAATCTTATCTTGCCGACGAGTCTTTGAAAATGGCCCCGGG
TAACGGTGAAAAACATATAGCCAAGAATGGAGCGATCGCCAGGCGATGGAAATTGGCTTCAAATTGCTCC
GAATATGGCCAGTTGGTCAGTTGGCATTGGATTGTGGAGAGATACTAGATCAGCTCGTTCTCCTTCTCCT
CCGCATTCTCCTACTCCGCCCGAAGACGCTTCTTTGATCGCTTCTTTCTCGAATGTGTACATATTCATTA
TGTATTTGGTGTTTGGCGACGATCAGCCAGCTTTAATGGCCATAAAACGTGTCTTGGTTTGTGGGCCACA
TAACAGGCAGCGAGATCTGGAAAAATGATGTGACAGTGGAAATGAGAAGTAGGTGCATCTGCAAAGATTT
GATTCAGAGTTGATGCCATTCATGATTTTTTTTTAGAAGTATCATTTGTGTTTTTAGAATATAGAATTAA
TTCTTGAAGACGAAAGGGCCTCGTGATACGCCTATTTTTATAGGTTAATGTCATGATAATAATGGTTTCT
TAGACGTCAGGTGGCACTTTTCGGGGAAATGTGCGCGGAACCCCTATTTGTTTATTTTTCTAAATACATT
CAAATATGTATCCGCTCATGAGACAATAACCCTGATAAATGCTTCAATAATATTGAAAAAGGAAGAGTAT
GAGTATTCAACATTTCCGTGTCGCCCTTATTCCCTTTTTTGCGGCATTTTGCCTTCCTGTTTTTGCTCAC
CCAGAAACGCTGGTGAAAGTAAAAGATGCTGAAGATCAGTTGGGTGCACGAGTGGGTTACATCGAACTGG
ATCTCAACAGCGGTAAGATCCTTGAGAGTTTTCGCCCCGAAGAACGTTTTCCAATGATGAGCACTTTTAA
AGTTCTGCTATGTGGCGCGGTATTATCCCGTGTTGACGCCGGGCAAGAGCAACTCGGTCGCCGCATACAC
TATTCTCAGAATGACTTGGTTGAGTACTCACCAGTCACAGAAAAGCATCTTACGGATGGCATGACAGTAA
GAGAATTATGCAGTGCTGCCATAACCATGAGTGATAACACTGCGGCCAACTTACTTCTGACAACGATCGG
AGGACCGAAGGAGCTAACCGCTTTTTTGCACAACATGGGGGATCATGTAACTCGCCTTGATCGTTGGGAA
CCGGAGCTGAATGAAGCCATACCAAACGACGAGCGTGACACCACGATGCCTGCAGCAATGGCAACAACGT
TGCGCAAACTATTAACTGGCGAACTACTTACTCTAGCTTCCCGGCAACAATTAATAGACTGGATGGAGGC
GGATAAAGTTGCAGGACCACTTCTGCGCTCGGCCCTTCCGGCTGGCTGGTTTATTGCTGATAAATCTGGA
GCCGGTGAGCGTGGGTCTCGCGGTATCATTGCAGCACTGGGGCCAGATGGTAAGCCCTCCCGTATCGTAG
TTATCTACACGACGGGGAGTCAGGCAACTATGGATGAACGAAATAGACAGATCGCTGAGATAGGTGCCTC
ACTGATTAAGCATTGGTAACTGTCAGACCAAGTTTACTCATATATACTTTAGATTGATTTAAAACTTCAT
TTTTAATTTAAAAGGATCTAGGTGAAGATCCTTTTTGATAATCTCATGACCAAAATCCCTTAACGTGAGT
TTTCGTTCCACTGAGCGTCAGACCCCGTAGAAAAGATCAAAGGATCTTCTTGAGATCCTTTTTTTCTGCG
CGTAATCTGCTGCTTGCAAACAAAAAAACCACCGCTACCAGCGGTGGTTTGTTTGCCGGATCAAGAGCTA
CCAACTCTTTTTCCGAAGGTAACTGGCTTCAGCAGAGCGCAGATACCAAATACTGTCCTTCTAGTGTAGC
CGTAGTTAGGCCACCACTTCAAGAACTCTGTAGCACCGCCTACATACCTCGCTCTGCTAATCCTGTTACC
AGTGGCTGCTGCCAGTGGCGATAAGTCGTGTCTTACCGGGTTGGACTCAAGACGATAGTTACCGGATAAG
GCGCAGCGGTCGGGCTGAACGGGGGGTTCGTGCACACAGCCCAGCTTGGAGCGAACGACCTACACCGAAC
TGAGATACCTACAGCGTGAGCTATGAGAAAGCGCCACGCTTCCCGAAGGGAGAAAGGCGGACAGGTATCC
GGTAAGCGGCAGGGTCGGAACAGGAGAGCGCACGAGGGAGCTTCCAGGGGGAAACGCCTGGTATCTTTAT
AGTCCTGTCGGGTTTCGCCACCTCTGACTTGAGCGTCGATTTTTGTGATGCTCGTCAGGGGGGCGGAGCC
TATGGAAAAACGCCAGCAACGCGGCCTTTTTACGGTTCCTGGCCTTTTGCTGGCCTTGAAGCTGTCCCTG
ATGGTCGTCATCTACCTGCCTGGACAGCATGGCCTGCAACGCGGGCATCCCGATGCCGCCGGAAGCGAGA
AGAATCATAATGGGGAAGGCCATCCAGCCTCGCGTCGCGAACGCCAGCAAGACGTAGCCCAGCGCGTCGG
CCGCCATGCCGGCGATAATGGCCTGCTTCTCGCCGAAACGTTTGGTGGCGGGACCAGTGACGAAGGCTTG
AGCGAGGGCGTGCAAGATTCCGAATACCGCAAGCGACAGGCCGATCATCGTCGCGCTCCAGCGAAAGCGG
TCCTCGCCGAAAATGACCCAGAGCGCTGCCGGCACCTGTCCTACGAGTTGCATGATAAAGAAGACAGTCA
TAAGTGCGGCGACGATAGTCATGCCCCGCGCCCACCGGAAGGAGCTGACTGGGTTGAAGGCT
