Features (pLannotate 1.2.2; 10 found; start..end, strand, type, name):
     56..2568    +  promoter       Ac5 promoter: Drosophila melanogaster actin 5C promoter
   2588..2653    +  CDS            N (fragment): REGN_LAMBD - Experimental evidence at protein level: Swiss-Prot protein existence level 1. Plays a role as a transcriptional antitermination factor that allows the virus to initiate its lytic phase. Activates expression of the delayed viral early genes by modifying host RNA polymerase (RNAP) into a form that is resistant to termination signals. This antitermination function requires the host NusA protein which serves to stabilize the interaction between antitermination protein N and host RNA polymerase. From Escherichia phage lambda (Bacteriophage lambda).
   2678..2704    +  CDS            3xHA (fragment): three tandem HA epitope tags
   2723..3940    +  CDS            EIF4A1 (sequence partly withheld): IF4A1_HUMAN - Also known as DDX2A, EIF4A. Experimental evidence at protein level: Swiss-Prot protein existence level 1. ATP-dependent RNA helicase which is a subunit of the eIF4F complex involved in cap recognition and is required for mRNA binding to ribosome. In the current model of translation initiation, eIF4A unwinds RNA secondary structures in the 5'-UTR of mRNAs which is necessary to allow efficient binding of the small ribosomal subunit, and subsequent scanning for the initiator codon. From Homo sapiens (Human).
   3945..4079    -  polyA_signal   SV40 poly(A) signal: SV40 polyadenylation signal
   4102..4186    -  CDS            large T antigen (fragment): large T antigen from SV40 (simian virus 40)
   4187..4657    +  CDS            TcR (fragment): tetracycline efflux protein; tet; confers resistance to tetracycline
   4701..5289    -  rep_origin     ori: high-copy-number ColE1/pMB1/pBR322/pUC origin of replication
   5460..6320    -  CDS            AmpR: β-lactamase; bla; confers resistance to ampicillin, carbenicillin, and related antibiotics
   6321..6425    -  promoter       AmpR promoter: bla
>Addgene plasmid #147543 | pAc5.1B-lambdaN-HA-HseIF4AI_T | analyzer sequence | sequence record 289990
CTTCAAGGAATTAATTCTATATTCTAAAAACACAAATGATACTTCTAAAAAAAATCATGAATGGCATCAA
CTCTGAATCAAATCTTTGCAGATGCACCTACTTCTCATTTCCACTGTCACATCATTTTTCCAGATCTCGC
TGCCTGTTATGTGGCCCACAAACCAAGACACGTTTTATGGCCATTAAAGCTGGCTGATCGTCGCCAAACA
CCAAATACATATCAATATGTACATTCGAGAAAGAAGCGATCAAAGAAGCGTCTTCGGGCGAGTAGGAGAA
TGCGGAGGAGAAGGAGAACGAGCTGATCTAGTATCTCTCCACAATCCAATGCCAACTGACCAACTGGCCA
TATTCGGAGCAATTTGAAGCCAATTTCCATCGCCTGGCGATCGCTCCATTCTTGGCTATATGTTTTTCAC
CGTTCCCGGGGCCATTTTCAAAGACTCGTCGGTAAGATAAGATTGTGTCACTCGCTGTCTCTCTTCATTT
GTCGAAGAATGCTGAGGAATTTCGCGATGACGTCGGCGAGTATTTTGAAGAATGAGAATAATTTGTATTT
ATACGAAAATCAGTTAGTGGAATTTTCTACAAAAACATGTTATCTATAGATAATTTTGTTGCAAAATATG
TTGACTATGACAAAGATTGTATGTATATACCTTTAATGTATTCTCATTTTCTTATGTATTTATAATGGCA
ATGATGATACTGATGATATTTTAAGATGATGCCAGACCACAGGCTGATTTCTGCGTCTTTTGCCGAACGC
AGTGCATGTGCGGTTGTTGTTTTTTGGAATAGTTTCAATTTTCGGACTGTCCGCTTTGATTTCAGTTTCT
TGGCTTATTCAAAAAGCAAAGTAAAGCCAAAAAAGCGAGATGGCAATACCAAATGCGGCAAAACGGTAGT
GGAAGGAAAGGGGTGCGGGGCAGCGGAAGGAAGGGTGGGGCGGGGCGTGGCGGGGTCTGTGGCTGGGCGC
GACGTCACCGACGTTGGAGCCACTCCTTTGACCATGTGTGCGTGTGTGTATTATTCGTGTCTCGCCACTC
GCCGGTTGTTTTTTTCTTTTTATCTCGCTCTCTCTAGCGCCATCTCGTACGCATGCTCAACGCACCGCAT
GTTGCCGTGTCCTTTATGCGTCATTTTGGCTCGAAATAGGCAATTATTTAAACAAAGATTAGTCAACGAA
AACGCTAAAATAAATAAGTCTACAATATGGTTACTTATTGCCATGTGTGTGCAGCCAACGATAGCAACAA
AAGCAACAACACAGTGGCTTTCCCTCTTTCACTTTTTGTTTGCAAGCGCGTGCGAGCAAGACGGCACGAC
CGGCAAACGCAATTACGCTGACAAAGAGCAGACGAAGTTTTGGCCGAAAAACATCAAGGCGCCTGATACG
AATGCATTTGCAATAACAATTGCGATATTTAATATTGTTTATGAAGCTGTTTGACTTCAAAACACACAAA
AAAAAAAATAAAACAAATTATTTGAAAGAGAATTAGGAATCGGACAGCTTATCGTTACGGGCTAACAGCA
CACCGAGACGAAATAGCTTACCTGACGTCACAGCCTCTGGAAGAACTGCCGCCAAGCAGAGAGAGAGAGA
AAAAGAGGGAGAGCAGCTTAGACCGCATGTGCTTGTGTGTGAGGCGTCTCTCTCTTCGTCTCCTGTTTGC
GCAAACGCATAGACTGCACTGAGAAAATCGATTACCTATTTTTTATGAATGAATATTTGCACTATTACTA
TTCAAAACTATTAAGATAGCAATCACATTCAATAGCCAAATACTATACCACCTGAGCGATGCAACGAAAT
GATCAATTTGAGCAAAAATGCTGCATATTTAGGACGGCATCATTATAGAAATGCTTCTTGCTGTGTACTT
TTCTCTCGTCTGGCAGCTGTTTCGCCGTTATTGTTAAAACCGGCTTAAGTTAGGTGTGTTTTCTACGACT
AGTGATGCCCCTACTAGAAGATGTGTGTTGCACAAATGTCCCTGAATAACCAATTTGAAGTGCAGATAGC
AGTAAACGTAAGCTAATATGAATATTATTTAACTGTAATGTTTTAATATCGCTGGACATTACTAATAAAC
CCACTATAAACACATGTACATATGTATGTTTTGGCATACAATGAGTAGTTGGGGAAAAAATGTGTAAAAG
CACCGTGACCATCACAGCATAAAGATAACCAGCTGAAGTATCGAATATGAGTAACCCCCAAATTGAATCA
CATGCCGCAACTGATAGGACCCATGGAAGTACACTCTTCATGGCGATATACAAGACACACACAAGCACGA
ACACCCAGTTGCGGAGGAAATTCTCCGTAAATGAAAACCCAATCGGCGAACAATTCATACCCATATATGG
TAAAAGTTTTGAACGCGACTTGAGAGCGGAGAGCATTGCGGCTGATAAGGTTTTAGCGCTAAGCGGGCTT
TATAAAACGGGCTGCGGGACCAGTTTTCATATCACTACCGTTTGAGTTCTTGTGCTGTGTGGATACTCCT
CCCGACACAAAGCCGCTCCATCAGCCAGCAGTCGTCTAATCCAGAGACCCCGGATCGGGGTACCAACATG
GACGCACAAACACGACGACGTGAGCGTCGCGCTGAGAAACAAGCTCAATGGAAAGCTGCAAACGGTGGAT
CTCCTCCACATATGGCTTACCCATACGATGTTCCAGATTACGCTCCTCCAAGCTTGAATTCTATGTCTGC
GAGCCAGGATTCCCGATCCAGAGACAATGGCCCCGATGGGATGGAGCCCGAAGGCGTCATCGAGAGTAAC
TGGAATGAGATTGTTGACAGCTTTGATGACATGAACCTCTCGGAGTCCCTTCTCCGTGGCATCTACGCCT
ATGGTTTTGAGAAGCCCTCTGCCATCCAGCAGCGAGCCATTCTACCTTGTATCAAGGGTTATGATGTGAT
TGCTCAAGCCCAATCTGGGACTGGGAAAACGGCCACATTTGCCATATCAATTCTGCAGCAGATTGAATTA
GATCTAAAAGCCACCCAGGCCTTGGTCCTAGCACCCACTCGAGAATTGGCTCAGCAGATACAGAAGGTGG
TCATGGCACTAGGAGACTACATGGGCGCCTCCTGTCACGCCTGTATCGGGGGCACCAACGTGCGTGCTGA
GGTGCAGAAACTGCAGATGGAAGCTCCCCACATCATCGTGGGTACCCCTGGCCGTGTATTTGATATGCTT
AACCGGAGATACCTGTCCCCCAAATACATCAAGATGTTTGTACTGGATGAAGCTGACGAAATGTTAAGCC
GTGGATTCAAGGACCAGATCTATGACATATTCCAAAAGCTCAACAGCAACACCCAGGTAGTTTTGCTGTC
AGCCACAATGCCTTCTGATGTGCTTGAGGTGACCAAGAAGTTCATGAGGGACCCCATTCGGATTCTTGTC
AAGAAGGAA
[501 nt withheld, positions 3440-3940]
TGAGGATCCAGACATGATAAGATACATTGATGAGTTTGGACAAACCACAACTAGAATGCAGTGAAAAAAA
TGCTTTATTTGTGAAATTTGTGATGCTATTGCTTTATTTGTAACCATTATAAGCTGCAATAAACAAGTTA
ACAACAACAATTGCATTCATTTTATGTTTCAGGTTCAGGGGGAGGTGTGGGAGGTTTTTTAAAGCAAGTA
AAACCTCTACAAATGTGGTATGGCTGATTATGATCAGTCGACCGATGCCCTTGAGAGCCTTCAACCCAGT
CAGCTCCTTCCGGTGGGCGCGGGGCATGACTATCGTCGCCGCACTTATGACTGTCTTCTTTATCATGCAA
CTCGTAGGACAGGTGCCGGCAGCGCTCTGGGTCATTTTCGGCGAGGACCGCTTTCGCTGGAGCGCGACGA
TGATCGGCCTGTCGCTTGCGGTATTCGGAATCTTGCACGCCCTCGCTCAAGCCTTCGTCACTGGTCCCGC
CACCAAACGTTTCGGCGAGAAGCAGGCCATTATCGCCGGCATGGCGGCCGACGCGCTGGGCTACGTCTTG
CTGGCGTTCGCGACGCGAGGCTGGATGGCCTTCCCCATTATGATTCTTCTCGCTTCCGGCGGCATCGGGA
TGCCCGCGTTGCAGGCCATGCTGTCCAGGCAGGTAGATGACGACCATCAGGGACAGCTTCAAGGATCGCT
CGCGGCTCTTACCAGCCAGCAAAAGGCCAGGAACCGTAAAAAGGCCGCGTTGCTGGCGTTTTTCCATAGG
CTCCGCCCCCCTGACGAGCATCACAAAAATCGACGCTCAAGTCAGAGGTGGCGAAACCCGACAGGACTAT
AAAGATACCAGGCGTTTCCCCCTGGAAGCTCCCTCGTGCGCTCTCCTGTTCCGACCCTGCCGCTTACCGG
ATACCTGTCCGCCTTTCTCCCTTCGGGAAGCGTGGCGCTTTCTCAATGCTCACGCTGTAGGTATCTCAGT
TCGGTGTAGGTCGTTCGCTCCAAGCTGGGCTGTGTGCACGAACCCCCCGTTCAGCCCGACCGCTGCGCCT
TATCCGGTAACTATCGTCTTGAGTCCAACCCGGTAAGACACGACTTATCGCCACTGGCAGCAGCCACTGG
TAACAGGATTAGCAGAGCGAGGTATGTAGGCGGTGCTACAGAGTTCTTGAAGTGGTGGCCTAACTACGGC
TACACTAGAAGGACAGTATTTGGTATCTGCGCTCTGCTGAAGCCAGTTACCTTCGGAAAAAGAGTTGGTA
GCTCTTGATCCGGCAAACAAACCACCGCTGGTAGCGGTGGTTTTTTTGTTTGCAAGCAGCAGATTACGCG
CAGAAAAAAAGGATCTCAAGAAGATCCTTTGATCTTTTCTACGGGGTCTGACGCTCAGTGGAACGAAAAC
TCACGTTAAGGGATTTTGGTCATGAGATTATCAAAAAGGATCTTCACCTAGATCCTTTTAAATTAAAAAT
GAAGTTTTAAATCAATCTAAAGTATATATGAGTAAACTTGGTCTGACAGTTACCAATGCTTAATCAGTGA
GGCACCTATCTCAGCGATCTGTCTATTTCGTTCATCCATAGTTGCCTGACTCCCCGTCGTGTAGATAACT
ACGATACGGGAGGGCTTACCATCTGGCCCCAGTGCTGCAATGATACCGCGAGACCCACGCTCACCGGCTC
CAGATTTATCAGCAATAAACCAGCCAGCCGGAAGGGCCGAGCGCAGAAGTGGTCCTGCAACTTTATCCGC
CTCCATCCAGTCTATTAATTGTTGCCGGGAAGCTAGAGTAAGTAGTTCGCCAGTTAATAGTTTGCGCAAC
GTTGTTGCCATTGCTGCAGGCATCGTGGTGTCACGCTCGTCGTTTGGTATGGCTTCATTCAGCTCCGGTT
CCCAACGATCAAGGCGAGTTACATGATCCCCCATGTTGTGCAAAAAAGCGGTTAGCTCCTTCGGTCCTCC
GATCGTTGTCAGAAGTAAGTTGGCCGCAGTGTTATCACTCATGGTTATGGCAGCACTGCATAATTCTCTT
ACTGTCATGCCATCCGTAAGATGCTTTTCTGTGACTGGTGAGTACTCAACCAAGTCATTCTGAGAATAGT
GTATGCGGCGACCGAGTTGCTCTTGCCCGGCGTCAACACGGGATAATACCGCGCCACATAGCAGAACTTT
AAAAGTGCTCATCATTGGAAAACGTTCTTCGGGGCGAAAACTCTCAAGGATCTTACCGCTGTTGAGATCC
AGTTCGATGTAACCCACTCGTGCACCCAACTGATCTTCAGCATCTTTTACTTTCACCAGCGTTTCTGGGT
GAGCAAAAACAGGAAGGCAAAATGCCGCAAAAAAGGGAATAAGGGCGACACGGAAATGTTGAATACTCAT
ACTCTTCCTTTTTCAATATTATTGAAGCATTTATCAGGGTTATTGTCTCATGAGCGGATACATATTTGAA
TGTATTTAGAAAAATAAACAAATAGGGGTTCCGCGCACATTTCCCCGAAAAGTGCCACCTGACGTCTAAG
AAACCATTATTATCATGACATTAACCTATAAAAATAGGCGTATCACGAGGCCCTTTCGT
